Addgene plasmid #34356: KHBD00205
Depositing lab: Bart Deplancke. Depositing organization: Swiss Federal Institute of Technology (EPFL). Publication: Automated protein-DNA interaction screening of Drosophila regulatory elements. Korneel Hens, Jean-Daniel Feuz, Alina Isakova, Antonina Lagovitina, Andreas Massouras, Julien Bryois, Patrick Callaerts, Susan E. Celniker, Bart Deplancke. Nat Methods. 2011 Oct 30;8(12):1065-70. 10.1038/nmeth.1763 PubMed 22037703.
Backbone
  Vector backbone: pDONR221
  Backbone manufacturer: Invitrogen
  Backbone size w/o insert (bp): 2536
  Vector type: Gateway Donor Vector
Growth in bacteria
  Bacterial resistance: Kanamycin, 50 μg/mL
  Growth temperature: 37°C
  Growth strain: DH5alpha
  Copy number: High Copy
Gene/Insert
  Gene/Insert name: CG8068 (alt names: FBgn0003612; Su(var)2-10; Suppressor of variegation 2-10)
  Species: D. melanogaster (fly)
  Insert size (bp): 1566
  Entrez Gene: Su(var)2-10 (a.k.a. Dmel_CG8068, CG8068, CLOT2057, DPIAS, Dmel\CG8068, Dpias, PIAS, SU(VAR)2-10, Su(Var)2-10, Su(var)-10, Su-var(2)10, Suvar(2)10, ZIMP, ZimpA, ZimpB, dPIAS, dpias, i184, l(2)03697, pias, zimp)
  Cloning method: Gateway Cloning
  Sequencing primers: 5′ M13F; 3′ M13R
Terms and licenses: Academic/Nonprofit Terms; Industry Terms: Not Available to Industry
Depositor comments: Please note that the ORFs in this collection were cloned open-ended (without a stop codon).
How to cite: KHBD00205 was a gift from Bart Deplancke (Addgene plasmid # 34356 ; http://n2t.net/addgene:34356 ; RRID:Addgene_34356)
