[The description below was written by a language model from this plasmid's Addgene catalogue record.]
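Description:
KHBD00205 is a Gateway entry-type clone built in the pDONR221 donor vector backbone (Invitrogen), carrying the open reading frame of the Drosophila melanogaster gene CG8068, better known as Su(var)2-10 (Suppressor of variegation 2-10, also called dPIAS or zimp). The recorded insert is about 1.6 kb in a backbone of roughly 2.5 kb. The plasmid is maintained in E. coli as a high-copy plasmid under kanamycin selection. The insert was introduced by Gateway recombination cloning, which in pDONR221 replaces the donor vector's counter-selectable cassette with the ORF and leaves it flanked by recombination sites suitable for later transfer. M13 forward and reverse primer sites on either side of the insert are listed for sequence verification. No feature table accompanies the record, so the exact att sites and the origin of replication are not itemised.

As a donor-vector clone, the construct is not designed to express the gene: the record lists no promoter, tag or reporter. Its function is to serve as a shuttle from which the ORF can be moved by recombination into destination vectors of choice. The depositor notes that ORFs in this collection were cloned open-ended, without a stop codon, which permits in-frame C-terminal fusions once transferred, as well as N-terminal ones depending on the destination vector. The clone belongs to a collection associated with a study on automated protein–DNA interaction screening of Drosophila regulatory elements, which suggests it is intended as a source of this ORF for such screens, although the record does not name the destination vectors used.
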