>Addgene plasmid #34356 | KHBD00205 | depositor partial sequence | sequence record 40923 | KHBD00205 sequence 1566 bps
ATGGTGCAGATGCTTCGAGTGGTCGAGCTGCAAAAAATCCTGTCGTTTCTGAACATCTCATTCGCTGGAC
GAAAAACTGACCTGCAGAGCCGCATCCTCTCGTTCTTGCGCACCAACTTGGAACTGCTTGCCCCGAAGGT
CCAGGAAGTCTACGCCCAGTCCGTGCAGGAACAAAACGCCACGCTGCAGTACATCGACCCAACCAGGATG
TACTCGCACATCCAGCTGCCGCCCACCGTGCAGCCCAATCCCGTGGGCCTCGTGGGCAGCGGCCAAGGTG
TGCAAGTGCCCGGCGGCCAGATGAATGTGGTCGGCGGCGCACCCTTCCTCCACACACACAGCATCAACAG
CCAGCTGCCTATTCACCCCGATGTGCGGCTGAAAAAGCTAGCCTTCTACGATGTACTCGGAACGCTAATT
AAGCCTTCAACTCTGGTGCCACGCAACACTCAGCGCGTCCAAGAGGTGCCTTTCTACTTCACGCTCACGC
CGCAGCAGGCCACCGAGATTGCCTCTAATCGCGACATTCGCAACAGCTCCAAGGTGGAGCACGCCATTCA
GGTTCAACTGCGCTTTTGCCTGGTGGAGACTTCGTGCGACCAGGAGGACTGCTTCCCGCCGAACGTAAAC
GTCAAAGTGAACAACAAACTCTGTCAGCTGCCTAATGTCATTCCTACAAACCGACCAAATGTGGAGCCCA
AGCGTCCGCCGCGACCCGTTAATGTCACGTCCAATGTAAAGCTGTCGCCTACCGTCACCAACACCATAAC
GGTTCAGTGGTGTCCGGACTACACTCGTAGCTACTGTCTGGCCGTATACCTGGTAAAGAAGCTCACCTCA
ACACAGCTTTTGCAGCGAATGAAGACGAAGGGCGTAAAACCAGCGGACTACACGCGAGGCTTAATCAAAG
AGAAGCTGACTGAGGATGCTGACTGCGAAATAGCCACCACTATGCTGAAGGTTTCCCTTAACTGCCCGTT
GGGCAAGATGAAAATGTTGCTGCCTTGTCGAGCATCAACCTGCTCGCATCTGCAATGCTTCGATGCCAGT
CTCTACCTGCAAATGAATGAGCGTAAGCCCACGTGGAACTGCCCTGTATGCGACAAGCCGGCCATTTATG
ACAACCTGGTCATAGATGGCTACTTCCAGGAGGTGTTGGGCTCGTCGCTTCTAAAGAGTGATGATACTGA
GATTCAACTTCATCAGGATGGATCTTGGAGCACACCAGGACTACGGAGCGAGACGCAGATCCTTGATACG
CCTTCAAAGCCCGCCCAAAAGGTTGAGGTTATATCGGATGACATAGAACTTATCTCGGATGACGCCAAGC
CAGTAAAGAGGGATTTGTCCCCAGCACAGGACGAACAGCCCACATCAACGTCAAACAGTGAAACTGTTGA
CCTAACGTTAAGCGATTCAGACGACGACATGCCGCTGGCTAAGCGTCGTCCGCCCGCCAAGCAAGCCGTC
GCCAGTTCCACGTCGAACGGCAGCGGTGGCGGCCAACGTGCCTATACCCCGGCACAGCAGCCCCAGCAAT
CCGGTACGTTGGATCCCTTTTTGCAA
