>Addgene plasmid #34356 | KHBD00205 | addgene partial sequence | sequence record 42358 | M13-Rev 5'-CAGGAAACAGCTATGACC-3'
TTTTATTTTGACTGATAGTGACCTGTTCGTTGCAACAAATTGATAAGCAATGCTTTCTTATAATGCCAAC
TTTGTACAAGAAAGTTGGCAATTGCAAAAAGGGATCCAACGTACCGGATTGCTGGGGCTGCTGTGCCGGG
GTATAGGCACGTTGGCCGCCACCGCTGCCGTTCGACGTGGAACTGGCGACGGCTTGCTTGGCGGGCGGAC
GACGCTTAGCCAGCGGCATGTCGTCGTCTGAATCGCTTAACGTTAGGTCAACAGTTTCACTGTTTGACGT
TGATGTGGGCTGTTCGTCCTGTGCTGGGGACAAATCCCTCTTTACTGGCTTGGCGTCATCCGAGATAAGT
TCTATGTCATCCGATATAACCTCAACCTTTTGGGCGGGCTTTGAAGGCGTATCAAGGATCTGCGTCTCGC
TCCGTAGTCCTGGTGTGCTCCAAGATCCATCCTGATGAAGTTGAATCTCAGTATCATCACTCTTTAGAAG
CGACGAGCCCAACACCTCCTGGAAGTAGCCATCTATGACCAGGTTGTCATAAATGGCCGGCTTGTCGCAT
ACAGGGCAGTTCCACGTGGGCTTACGCTCATTCATTTGCAGGTAGAGACTGGCATCGAAGCATTGCAGAT
GCGAGCAGGTTGATGCTCGACAAGGCAGCAACATTTTCATCTTGCCCAACGGGCAGTTAAGGGAAACCTT
CAGCATAGTGGTGGCTATTTCGCAGTCAGCATCCTCAGTCAGCTTCTCTTTGATTAAGCCTCGCGTGTAG
